>Addgene plasmid #130784 | pMSCVbsd-PPARD-E426A | addgene full sequence | sequence record 255484 | Addgene NGS Result
AATGAAAGACCCCACCTGTAGGTTTGGCAAGCTAGCTTAAGTAACGCCATTTTGCAAGGCATGGAAAATA
CATAACTGAGAATAGAGAAGTTCAGATCAAGGTTAGGAACAGAGAGACAGCAGAATATGGGCCAAACAGG
ATATCTGTGGTAAGCAGTTCCTGCCCCGGCTCAGGGCCAAGAACAGATGGTCCCCAGATGCGGTCCCGCC
CTCAGCAGTTTCTAGAGAACCATCAGATGTTTCCAGGGTGCCCCAAGGACCTGAAATGACCCTGTGCCTT
ATTTGAACTAACCAATCAGTTCGCTTCTCGCTTCTGTTCGCGCGCTTCTGCTCCCCGAGCTCAATAAAAG
AGCCCACAACCCCTCACTCGGCGCGCCAGTCCTCCGATAGACTGCGTCGCCCGGGTACCCGTATTCCCAA
TAAAGCCTCTTGCTGTTTGCATCCGAATCGTGGACTCGCTGATCCTTGGGAGGGTCTCCTCAGATTGATT
GACTGCCCACCTCGGGGGTCTTTCATTTGGAGGTTCCACCGAGATTTGGAGACCCCTGCCCAGGGACCAC
CGACCCCCCCGCCGGGAGGTAAGCTGGCCAGCGGTCGTTTCGTGTCTGTCTCTGTCTTTGTGCGTGTTTG
TGCCGGCATCTAATGTTTGCGCCTGCGTCTGTACTAGTTAGCTAACTAGCTCTGTATCTGGCGGACCCGT
GGTGGAACTGACGAGTTCTGAACACCCGGCCGCAACCCTGGGAGACGTCCCAGGGACTTTGGGGGCCGTT
TTTGTGGCCCGACCTGAGGAAGGGAGTCGATGTGGAATCCGACCCCGTCAGGATATGTGGTTCTGGTAGG
AGACGAGAACCTAAAACAGTTCCCGCCTCCGTCTGAATTTTTGCTTTCGGTTTGGAACCGAAGCCGCGCG
TCTTGTCTGCTGCAGCGCTGCAGCATCGTTCTGTGTTGTCTCTGTCTGACTGTGTTTCTGTATTTGTCTG
AAAATTAGGGCCAGACTGTTACCACTCCCTTAAGTTTGACCTTAGGTCACTGGAAAGATGTCGAGCGGAT
CGCTCACAACCAGTCGGTAGATGTCAAGAAGAGACGTTGGGTTACCTTCTGCTCTGCAGAATGGCCAACC
TTTAACGTCGGATGGCCGCGAGACGGCACCTTTAACCGAGACCTCATCACCCAGGTTAAGATCAAGGTCT
TTTCACCTGGCCCGCATGGACACCCAGACCAGGTCCCCTACATCGTGACCTGGGAAGCCTTGGCTTTTGA
CCCCCCTCCCTGGGTCAAGCCCTTTGTACACCCTAAGCCTCCGCCTCCTCTTCCTCCATCCGCCCCGTCT
CTCCCCCTTGAACCTCCTCGTTCGACCCCGCCTCGATCCTCCCTTTATCCAGCCCTCACTCCTTCTCTAG
GCGCCGGAATTAGATCCATGGAGCAGCCACAGGAGGAAGCCCCTGAGGTCCGGGAAGAGGAGGAGAAAGA
GGAAGTGGCAGAGGCAGAAGGAGCCCCAGAGCTCAATGGGGGACCACAGCATGCACTTCCTTCCAGCAGC
TACACAGACCTCTCCCGGAGCTCCTCGCCACCCTCACTGCTGGACCAACTGCAGATGGGCTGTGACGGGG
CCTCATGCGGCAGCCTCAACATGGAGTGCCGGGTGTGCGGGGACAAGGCATCGGGCTTCCACTACGGTGT
TCATGCATGTGAGGGGTGCAAGGGCTTCTTCCGTCGTACGATCCGCATGAAGCTGGAGTACGAGAAGTGT
GAGCGCAGCTGCAAGATTCAGAAGAAGAACCGCAACAAGTGCCAGTACTGCCGCTTCCAGAAGTGCCTGG
CACTGGGCATGTCACACAACGCTATCCGTTTTGGTCGGATGCCGGAGGCTGAGAAGAGGAAGCTGGTGGC
AGGGCTGACTGCAAACGAGGGGAGCCAGTACAACCCACAGGTGGCCGACCTGAAGGCCTTCTCCAAGCAC
ATCTACAATGCCTACCTGAAAAACTTCAACATGACCAAAAAGAAGGCCCGCAGCATCCTCACCGGCAAAG
CCAGCCACACGGCGCCCTTTGTGATCCACGACATCGAGACATTGTGGCAGGCAGAGAAGGGGCTGGTGTG
GAAGCAGTTGGTGAATGGCCTGCCTCCCTACAAGGAGATCAGCGTGCACGTCTTCTACCGCTGCCAGTGC
ACCACAGTGGAGACCGTGCGGGAGCTCACTGAGTTCGCCAAGAGCATCCCCAGCTTCAGCAGCCTCTTCC
TCAACGACCAGGTTACCCTTCTCAAGTATGGCGTGCACGAGGCCATCTTCGCCATGCTGGCCTCTATCGT
CAACAAGGACGGGCTGCTGGTAGCCAACGGCAGTGGCTTTGTCACCCGTGAGTTCCTGCGCAGCCTCCGC
AAACCCTTCAGTGATATCATTGAGCCTAAGTTTGAATTTGCTGTCAAGTTCAACGCCCTGGAACTTGATG
ACAGTGACCTGGCCCTATTCATTGCGGCCATCATTCTGTGTGGAGACCGGCCAGGCCTCATGAACGTTCC
ACGGGTGGAGGCTATCCAGGACACCATCCTGCGTGCCCTCGAATTCCACCTGCAGGCCAACCACCCTGAT
GCCCAGTACCTCTTCCCCAAGCTGCTGCAGAAGATGGCTGACCTGCGGCAACTGGTCACCGAGCACGCCC
AGATGATGCAGCGGATCAAGAAGACCGAAACCGCCACCTCGCTGCACCCTCTGCTCCAGGAGATCTACAA
GGACATGTACTAACTCGAGGTTAACGAATTCTACCGGGTAGGGGAGGCGCTTTTCCCAAGGCAGTCTGGA
GCATGCGCTTTAGCAGCCCCGCTGGGCACTTGGCGCTACACAAGTGGCCTCTGGCCTCGCACACATTCCA
CATCCACCGGTAGGCGCCAACCGGCTCCGTTCTTTGGTGGCCCCTTCGCGCCACCTTCTACTCCTCCCCT
AGTCAGGAAGTTCCCCCCCGCCCCGCAGCTCGCGTCGTGCAGGACGTGACAAATGGAAGTAGCACGTCTC
ACTAGTCTCGTGCAGATGGACAGCACCGCTGAGCAATGGAAGCGGGTAGGCCTTTGGGGCAGCGGCCAAT
AGCAGCTTTGCTCCTTCGCTTTCTGGGCTCAGAGGCTGGGAAGGGGTGGGTCCGGGGGCGGGCTCAGGGG
CGGGCTCAGGGGCGGGGCGGGCGCCCGAAGGTCCTCCGGAGGCCCGGCATTCTGCACGCTTCAAAAGCGC
ACGTCTGCCGCGCTGTTCTCCTCTTCCTCATCTCCGGGCCTTTCGACCTGCAGCCCAAGCTTACCATGGC
CAAGCCTTTGTCTCAAGAAGAATCCACCCTCATTGAAAGAGCAACGGCTACAATCAACAGCATCCCCATC
TCTGAAGACTACAGCGTCGCCAGCGCAGCTCTCTCTAGCGACGGCCGCATCTTCACTGGTGTCAATGTAT
ATCATTTTACTGGGGGACCTTGTGCAGAACTCGTGGTGCTGGGCACTGCTGCTGCTGCGGCAGCTGGCAA
CCTGACTTGTATCGTCGCGATCGGAAATGAGAACAGGGGCATCTTGAGCCCCTGCGGACGGTGCCGACAG
GTGCTTCTCGATCTGCATCCTGGGATCAAAGCCATAGTGAAGGACAGTGATGGACAGCCGACGGCAGTTG
GGATTCGTGAATTGCTGCCCTCTGGTTATGTGTGGGAGGGCTAATCGATAAAATAAAAGATTTTATTTAG
TCTCCAGAAAAAGGGGGGAATGAAAGACCCCACCTGTAGGTTTGGCAAGCTAGAGAACCATCAGATGTTT
CCAGGGTGCCCCAAGGACCTGAAATGACCCTGTGCCTTATTTGAACTAACCAATCAGTTCGCTTCTCGCT
TCTGTTCGCGCGCTTCTGCTCCCCGAGCTCAATAAAAGAGCCCACAACCCCTCACTCGGCGCGCCAGTCC
TCCGATAGACTGCGTCGCCCGGGTACCCGTGTATCCAATAAACCCTCTTGCAGTTGCATCCGACTTGTGG
TCTCGCTGTTCCTTGGGAGGGTCTCCTCTGAGTGATTGACTACCCGTCAGCGGGGGTCTTTCATGGGTAA
CAGTTTCTTGAAGTTGGAGAACAACATTCTGAGGGTAGGAGTCGAATATTAAGTAATCCTGACTCAATTA
GCCACTGTTTTGAATCCACATACTCCAATACTCCTGAAATAGTTCATTATGGACAGCGCAGAAAGAGCTG
GGGAGAATTGTGAAATTGTTATCCGCTCACAATTCCACACAACATACGAGCCGGAAGCATAAAGTGTAAA
GCCTGGGGTGCCTAATGAGTGAGCTAACTCACATTAATTGCGTTGCGCTCACTGCCCGCTTTCCAGTCGG
GAAACCTGTCGTGCCAGCTGCATTAATGAATCGGCCAACGCGCGGGGAGAGGCGGTTTGCGTATTGGGCG
CTCTTCCGCTTCCTCGCTCACTGACTCGCTGCGCTCGGTCGTTCGGCTGCGGCGAGCGGTATCAGCTCAC
TCAAAGGCGGTAATACGGTTATCCACAGAATCAGGGGATAACGCAGGAAAGAACATGTGAGCAAAAGGCC
AGCAAAAGGCCAGGAACCGTAAAAAGGCCGCGTTGCTGGCGTTTTTCCATAGGCTCCGCCCCCCTGACGA
GCATCACAAAAATCGACGCTCAAGTCAGAGGTGGCGAAACCCGACAGGACTATAAAGATACCAGGCGTTT
CCCCCTGGAAGCTCCCTCGTGCGCTCTCCTGTTCCGACCCTGCCGCTTACCGGATACCTGTCCGCCTTTC
TCCCTTCGGGAAGCGTGGCGCTTTCTCATAGCTCACGCTGTAGGTATCTCAGTTCGGTGTAGGTCGTTCG
CTCCAAGCTGGGCTGTGTGCACGAACCCCCCGTTCAGCCCGACCGCTGCGCCTTATCCGGTAACTATCGT
CTTGAGTCCAACCCGGTAAGACACGACTTATCGCCACTGGCAGCAGCCACTGGTAACAGGATTAGCAGAG
CGAGGTATGTAGGCGGTGCTACAGAGTTCTTGAAGTGGTGGCCTAACTACGGCTACACTAGAAGAACAGT
ATTTGGTATCTGCGCTCTGCTGAAGCCAGTTACCTTCGGAAAAAGAGTTGGTAGCTCTTGATCCGGCAAA
CAAACCACCGCTGGTAGCGGTGGTTTTTTTGTTTGCAAGCAGCAGATTACGCGCAGAAAAAAAGGATCTC
AAGAAGATCCTTTGATCTTTTCTACGGGGTCTGACGCTCAGTGGAACGAAAACTCACGTTAAGGGATTTT
GGTCATGAGATTATCAAAAAGGATCTTCACCTAGATCCTTTTAAATTAAAAATGAAGTTTTAAATCAATC
TAAAGTATATATGAGTAAACTTGGTCTGACAGTTACCAATGCTTAATCAGTGAGGCACCTATCTCAGCGA
TCTGTCTATTTCGTTCATCCATAGTTGCCTGACTCCCCGTCGTGTAGATAACTACGATACGGGAGGGCTT
ACCATCTGGCCCCAGTGCTGCAATGATACCGCGAGACCCACGCTCACCGGCTCCAGATTTATCAGCAATA
AACCAGCCAGCCGGAAGGGCCGAGCGCAGAAGTGGTCCTGCAACTTTATCCGCCTCCATCCAGTCTATTA
ATTGTTGCCGGGAAGCTAGAGTAAGTAGTTCGCCAGTTAATAGTTTGCGCAACGTTGTTGCCATTGCTAC
AGGCATCGTGGTGTCACGCTCGTCGTTTGGTATGGCTTCATTCAGCTCCGGTTCCCAACGATCAAGGCGA
GTTACATGATCCCCCATGTTGTGCAAAAAAGCGGTTAGCTCCTTCGGTCCTCCGATCGTTGTCAGAAGTA
AGTTGGCCGCAGTGTTATCACTCATGGTTATGGCAGCACTGCATAATTCTCTTACTGTCATGCCATCCGT
AAGATGCTTTTCTGTGACTGGTGAGTACTCAACCAAGTCATTCTGAGAATAGTGTATGCGGCGACCGAGT
TGCTCTTGCCCGGCGTCAATACGGGATAATACCGCGCCACATAGCAGAACTTTAAAAGTGCTCATCATTG
GAAAACGTTCTTCGGGGCGAAAACTCTCAAGGATCTTACCGCTGTTGAGATCCAGTTCGATGTAACCCAC
TCGTGCACCCAACTGATCTTCAGCATCTTTTACTTTCACCAGCGTTTCTGGGTGAGCAAAAACAGGAAGG
CAAAATGCCGCAAAAAAGGGAATAAGGGCGACACGGAAATGTTGAATACTCATACTCTTCCTTTTTCAAT
ATTATTGAAGCATTTATCAGGGTTATTGTCTCATGAGCGGATACATATTTGAATGTATTTAGAAAAATAA
ACAAATAGGGGTTCCGCGCACATTTCCCCGAAAAGTGCCACCTGACGTCTAAGAAACCATTATTATCATG
ACATTAACCTATAAAAATAGGCGTATCACGAGGCCCTTTCGTCTCGCGCGTTTCGGTGATGACGGTGAAA
ACCTCTGACACATGCAGCTCCCGGAGACGGTCACAGCTTGTCTGTAAGCGGATGCCGGGAGCAGACAAGC
CCGTCAGGGCGCGTCAGCGGGTGTTGGCGGGTGTCGGGGCTGGCTTAACTATGCGGCATCAGAGCAGATT
GTACTGAGAGTGCACCATATGCGGTGTGAAATACCGCACAGATGCGTAAGGAGAAAATACCGCATCAGGC
GCCATTCGCCATTCAGGCTGCGCAACTGTTGGGAAGGGCGATCGGTGCGGGCCTCTTCGCTATTACGCCA
GCTGGCGAAAGGGGGATGTGCTGCAAGGCGATTAAGTTGGGTAACGCCAGGGTTTTCCCAGTCACGACGT
TGTAAAACGACGGCGCAAGGAATGGTGCATGCAAGGAGATGGCGCCCAACAGTCCCCCGGCCACGGGGCC
TGCCACCATACCCACGCCGAAACAAGCGCTCATGAGCCCGAAGTGGCGAGCCCGATCTTCCCCATCGGTG
ATGTCGGCGATATAGGCGCCAGCAACCGCACCTGTGGCGCCGGTGATGCCGGCCACGATGCGTCCGGCGT
AGAGGCGATTAGTCCAATTTGTTAAAGACAGGATATCAGTGGTCCAGGCTCTAGTTTTGACTCAACAATA
TCACCAGCTGAAGCCTATAGAGTACGAGCCATAGATAAAATAAAAGATTTTATTTAGTCTCCAGAAAAAG
GGGGG
Features (pLannotate 1.2.2; 20 found; start..end, strand, type, name):
      1..517     +  LTR            5' LTR: 5' long terminal repeat from murine embryonic stem cell virus
    581..922     +  misc_feature   MESV Ψ: packaging signal of murine embryonic stem cell virus
    989..1405    +  CDS            gag (truncated): truncated Moloney murine leukemia virus (MMLV) gag gene lacking the start codon
   1418..2740    +  CDS            PPARD: PPARD_HUMAN - Also known as NR1C2, PPARB. Experimental evidence at protein level: Swiss-Prot protein existence level 1. Ligand-activated transcription factor. Receptor that binds peroxisome proliferators such as hypolipidemic drugs and fatty acids. Has a preference for poly-unsaturated fatty acids, such as gamma- linoleic acid and eicosapentanoic acid. Once activated by a ligand, the receptor binds to promoter elements of target genes. Regulates the peroxisomal beta-oxidation pathway of fatty acids. Functions as transcription activator for the acyl-CoA oxidase gene. Decreases expression of NPC
   2766..3265    +  promoter       PGK promoter: mouse phosphoglycerate kinase 1 promoter
   3286..3684    +  CDS            BSD: blasticidin S deaminase; Aspergillus terreus BSD; confers resistance to blasticidin
   3729..3763    +  LTR            3' LTR (ΔU3) (fragment): self-inactivating 3' long terminal repeat (LTR) from Moloney murine leukemia virus
   3760..4054    +  LTR            3' LTR (ΔU3) (fragment): self-inactivating 3' long terminal repeat (LTR) from Moloney murine leukemia virus
   4216..4232    -  protein_bind   lac operator: The lac repressor binds to the lac operator to inhibit transcription in E. coli. This inhibition can be relieved by adding lactose or isopropyl-β-D-thiogalactopyranoside (IPTG). lac repressor encoded by lacI
   4240..4270    -  promoter       lac promoter: promoter for the E. coli lac operon
   4285..4306    -  protein_bind   CAP binding site: CAP binding activates transcription in the presence of cAMP. E. coli catabolite activator protein
   4319..4411    -  CDS            lacI (fragment): lac repressor; lacI; The lac repressor binds to the lac operator to inhibit transcription in E. coli. This inhibition can be relieved by adding lactose or isopropyl-β-D-thiogalactopyranoside (IPTG).
   4594..5182    -  rep_origin     ori: high-copy-number ColE1/pMB1/pBR322/pUC origin of replication
   5353..6213    -  CDS            AmpR: β-lactamase; bla; confers resistance to ampicillin, carbenicillin, and related antibiotics
   6214..6318    -  promoter       AmpR promoter: bla
   6413..6448    +  CDS            rop (fragment): Rop protein, which maintains plasmids at low copy number; rop
   6550..6649    +  misc_feature   bom (fragment): basis of mobility region from pBR322
   6655..6804    -  CDS            lacZα (fragment): LacZα fragment of β-galactosidase; lacZ fragment
   6804..7005    -  CDS            TcR (fragment): tetracycline efflux protein; tet; confers resistance to tetracycline
   7006..7104    +  CDS            env (fragment): murine leukemia virus gPr80 envelope polyprotein precursor; env; proteolytically cleaved into gp70SU and p15TM subunits
