[The description below was written by a language model from this plasmid's Addgene catalogue record and pLannotate feature annotations shown in this document.]
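Description:
pMSCVbsd-PPARD-E426A is a gammaretroviral expression vector built on the pMSCVbsd backbone, a murine stem cell virus-type plasmid, and is used to deliver a mutant human PPARD cDNA into mammalian cells by retroviral transduction. In bacteria it is maintained through a high-copy ColE1/pUC-type origin and selected with ampicillin via the β-lactamase gene. The remaining bacterial annotations (lac promoter/operator, and fragments of lacI, lacZα, rop, bom and TcR) are non-functional leftovers from the cloning history of the backbone.

The viral cassette begins with the 5' LTR of murine embryonic stem cell virus, followed by the Ψ packaging signal and a truncated gag segment lacking its start codon, which together allow the transcribed genome to be packaged efficiently when viral proteins are supplied in trans by a packaging cell line. No separate promoter lies upstream of the insert, so the PPARD coding sequence is presumably transcribed from the 5' LTR. The insert encodes the ligand-activated nuclear receptor PPARβ/δ (NR1C2) carrying the E426A substitution, introduced by PCR mutagenesis and cloned between a destroyed BglII site and a retained XhoI site. No epitope tag or reporter is annotated. Downstream, a mouse PGK promoter drives the blasticidin S deaminase gene, allowing blasticidin selection of stably transduced cells. The cassette ends in the 3' LTR, which the automated annotation matches only as fragments of a ΔU3 self-inactivating LTR; the catalogue entry does not describe the vector as self-inactivating.

The record does not state the functional consequence of E426A. The associated publication concerns NCOR recruitment by PPARβ/δ and transcriptional regulation of ANGPTL4, suggesting the construct is used to compare mutant and wild-type receptor function.
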