Addgene plasmid #130784: pMSCVbsd-PPARD-E426A
Purpose: Vector encoding PPARD cDNA for retroviral transduction
Depositing lab: Till Adhikary. Depositing organization: Philipps-Universitaet Marburg. Publication: PPARbeta/delta recruits NCOR and regulates transcription reinitiation of ANGPTL4. Legrand N, Bretscher CL, Zielke S, Wilke B, Daude M, Fritz B, Diederich WE, Adhikary T. Nucleic Acids Res. 2019 Oct 10;47(18):9573-9591. doi: 10.1093/nar/gkz685. PubMed 31428774.
Backbone
  Vector backbone: pMSCVbsd
  Vector type: Retroviral
  Selectable markers: Blasticidin
Growth in bacteria
  Bacterial resistance: Ampicillin, 100 μg/mL
  Growth temperature: 37°C
  Growth strain: NEB Stable
  Copy number: High Copy
Gene/Insert
  Gene/Insert name: PPARD E426A
  Species: H. sapiens (human)
  Mutation: E426A
  Entrez Gene: PPARD (a.k.a. FAAR, NR1C2, NUC1, NUCI, NUCII, PPARB)
  Cloning method: Restriction Enzyme; 5′ cloning site BglII (destroyed during cloning); 3′ cloning site XhoI (not destroyed)
  Sequencing primers: 5′ pMSCVseqfw (CCCTTGAACCTCCTCGTTCGACC); 3′ pMSCVseqrv (GAGACGTGCTACTTCCATTTGTC)
Terms and licenses: Academic/Nonprofit Terms; Industry Terms: Not Available to Industry
Depositor comments: Generated by PCR mutagenesis. Please visit https://www.biorxiv.org/content/10.1101/525576v2 for BioRxiv preprint.
How to cite: pMSCVbsd-PPARD-E426A was a gift from Till Adhikary (Addgene plasmid # 130784 ; http://n2t.net/addgene:130784 ; RRID:Addgene_130784)
