>Addgene plasmid #130784 | pMSCVbsd-PPARD-E426A | depositor partial sequence | sequence record 250295 | PPARD E426A
ATGGAGCAGCCACAGGAGGAAGCCCCTGAGGTCCGGGAAGAGGAGGAGAAAGAGGAAGTGGCAGAGGCAG
AAGGAGCCCCAGAGCTCAATGGGGGACCACAGCATGCACTTCCTTCCAGCAGCTACACAGACCTCTCCCG
GAGCTCCTCGCCACCCTCACTGCTGGACCAACTGCAGATGGGCTGTGACGGGGCCTCATGCGGCAGCCTC
AACATGGAGTGCCGGGTGTGCGGGGACAAGGCATCGGGCTTCCACTACGGTGTTCATGCATGTGAGGGGT
GCAAGGGCTTCTTCCGTCGTACGATCCGCATGAAGCTGGAGTACGAGAAGTGTGAGCGCAGCTGCAAGAT
TCAGAAGAAGAACCGCAACAAGTGCCAGTACTGCCGCTTCCAGAAGTGCCTGGCACTGGGCATGTCACAC
AACGCTATCCGTTTTGGTCGGATGCCGGAGGCTGAGAAGAGGAAGCTGGTGGCAGGGCTGACTGCAAACG
AGGGGAGCCAGTACAACCCACAGGTGGCCGACCTGAAGGCCTTCTCCAAGCACATCTACAATGCCTACCT
GAAAAACTTCAACATGACCAAAAAGAAGGCCCGCAGCATCCTCACCGGCAAAGCCAGCCACACGGCGCCC
TTTGTGATCCACGACATCGAGACATTGTGGCAGGCAGAGAAGGGGCTGGTGTGGAAGCAGTTGGTGAATG
GCCTGCCTCCCTACAAGGAGATCAGCGTGCACGTCTTCTACCGCTGCCAGTGCACCACAGTGGAGACCGT
GCGGGAGCTCACTGAGTTCGCCAAGAGCATCCCCAGCTTCAGCAGCCTCTTCCTCAACGACCAGGTTACC
CTTCTCAAGTATGGCGTGCACGAGGCCATCTTCGCCATGCTGGCCTCTATCGTCAACAAGGACGGGCTGC
TGGTAGCCAACGGCAGTGGCTTTGTCACCCGTGAGTTCCTGCGCAGCCTCCGCAAACCCTTCAGTGATAT
CATTGAGCCTAAGTTTGAATTTGCTGTCAAGTTCAACGCCCTGGAACTTGATGACAGTGACCTGGCCCTA
TTCATTGCGGCCATCATTCTGTGTGGAGACCGGCCAGGCCTCATGAACGTTCCACGGGTGGAGGCTATCC
AGGACACCATCCTGCGTGCCCTCGAATTCCACCTGCAGGCCAACCACCCTGATGCCCAGTACCTCTTCCC
CAAGCTGCTGCAGAAGATGGCTGACCTGCGGCAACTGGTCACCGAGCACGCCCAGATGATGCAGCGGATC
AAGAAGACCGAAACCGCCACCTCGCTGCACCCTCTGCTCCAGGAGATCTACAAGGACATGTACTAA
